Addgene plasmid #39430: TAL2096
Depositing lab: Keith Joung. Depositing organization: Massachusetts General Hospital. Publication: FLASH assembly of TALENs for high-throughput genome editing. Reyon D, Tsai SQ, Khayter C, Foden JA, Sander JD, Joung JK. Nat Biotechnol. 2012 Apr 8. doi: 10.1038/nbt.2170. PubMed 22484455.
Backbone
  Vector backbone: JDS70
  Backbone manufacturer: Joung lab (Addgene Plasmid # 32285)
  Backbone size w/o insert (bp): 6447
  Vector type: Mammalian Expression ; T7
Growth in bacteria
  Bacterial resistance: Ampicillin, 100 μg/mL
  Growth temperature: 37°C
  Growth strain: XL1 Blue
  Copy number: High Copy
Gene/Insert
  Gene/Insert name: eGFP-TALEN-37-Left
  Species: H. sapiens (human)
  Insert size (bp): 1640
  Promoter: CMV
  Tag / fusion protein: 3X Flag (N terminal on backbone); WT FOKI (C terminal on backbone)
  Cloning method: Restriction Enzyme; 5′ cloning site BsmBI (destroyed during cloning); 3′ cloning site BsmBI (destroyed during cloning)
  Sequencing primers: 5′ CMV-F
Terms and licenses: Academic/Nonprofit Terms; Industry Terms: Not Available to Industry
Depositor comments: Target binding site: TAAACGGCCACAAGTTCA To reduce the chance of recombination in this plasmid, do not grow in liquid culture for more than 12-14 hours. It is strongly recommended that users perform a diagnostic digest to verify this plasmid prior to use. For example, a double digest of the plasmid with BamHI and KpnI should result in two bands at 2.3kb and 5.8kb
How to cite: TAL2096 was a gift from Keith Joung (Addgene plasmid # 39430 ; http://n2t.net/addgene:39430 ; RRID:Addgene_39430)
