[The description below was written by a language model from this plasmid's Addgene catalogue record.]
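Description:
TAL2096 is a mammalian expression plasmid encoding the left monomer of a TALEN pair, named eGFP-TALEN-37-Left, which is directed against a site in the eGFP coding sequence. It is built on the JDS70 backbone (about 6.4 kb without insert), one of a set of TALEN expression vectors designed to accept assembled TAL effector repeat arrays. The roughly 1.6 kb insert was cloned between two BsmBI sites that were destroyed in the process. BsmBI is a type IIS enzyme, which allows the repeat array to be joined in frame with the flanking backbone-encoded sequences. The plasmid is a high-copy construct propagated in E. coli under ampicillin selection. The record gives no feature table, so the origin of replication and other backbone elements are not itemised.

Expression is driven by the CMV promoter for mammalian cells. The vector type is also listed as T7, which suggests a T7 promoter is available for in vitro transcription of TALEN mRNA, although the record does not spell this out. The backbone supplies an N-terminal 3X FLAG tag for detection and a C-terminal wild-type FokI nuclease domain. The translated product is therefore a FLAG-tagged TAL effector DNA-binding array fused to FokI. Because FokI cleaves as a dimer, this left monomer is meant to be co-delivered with a matching right-hand TALEN that binds the opposite strand nearby. Together they make a double-strand break in the spacer between the two binding sites.

The construct comes from work on FLASH assembly of TALENs for high-throughput genome editing, where eGFP-targeted nucleases can be scored by loss of reporter fluorescence. The catalogue lists the insert species as human, although the target is the eGFP reporter. The depositor notes that the repetitive TAL array is prone to recombination and advises verifying the plasmid by diagnostic digest before use.
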