>Addgene plasmid #39430 | TAL2096 | depositor partial sequence | sequence record 49732 | TAL2096 sequence 1640 bps
GAACCTGACCCCAGACCAGGTAGTCGCAATCGCGTCGAACATTGGGGGAAAGCAAGCCCTGGAAACCGTG
CAAAGGTTGTTGCCGGTCCTTTGTCAAGACCACGGCCTTACACCGGAGCAAGTCGTGGCCATTGCAAGCA
ACATCGGTGGCAAACAGGCTCTTGAGACGGTTCAGAGACTTCTCCCAGTTCTCTGTCAAGCCCACGGGCT
GACTCCCGATCAAGTTGTAGCGATTGCGTCGAACATTGGAGGGAAACAAGCATTGGAGACTGTCCAACGG
CTCCTTCCCGTGTTGTGTCAAGCCCACGGTTTGACGCCTGCACAAGTGGTCGCCATCGCCAGCCATGATG
GCGGTAAGCAGGCGCTGGAAACAGTACAGCGCCTGCTGCCTGTACTGTGCCAGGATCATGGACTGACCCC
AGACCAGGTAGTCGCAATCGCGAACAATAATGGGGGAAAGCAAGCCCTGGAAACCGTGCAAAGGTTGTTG
CCGGTCCTTTGTCAAGACCACGGCCTTACACCGGAGCAAGTCGTGGCCATTGCAAATAATAACGGTGGCA
AACAGGCTCTTGAGACGGTTCAGAGACTTCTCCCAGTTCTCTGTCAAGCCCACGGGCTGACTCCCGATCA
AGTTGTAGCGATTGCGTCGCATGACGGAGGGAAACAAGCATTGGAGACTGTCCAACGGCTCCTTCCCGTG
TTGTGTCAAGCCCACGGTTTGACGCCTGCACAAGTGGTCGCCATCGCCAGCCATGATGGCGGTAAGCAGG
CGCTGGAAACAGTACAGCGCCTGCTGCCTGTACTGTGCCAGGATCATGGACTGACCCCAGACCAGGTAGT
CGCAATCGCGTCGAACATTGGGGGAAAGCAAGCCCTGGAAACCGTGCAAAGGTTGTTGCCGGTCCTTTGT
CAAGACCACGGCCTTACACCGGAGCAAGTCGTGGCCATTGCATCCCACGACGGTGGCAAACAGGCTCTTG
AGACGGTTCAGAGACTTCTCCCAGTTCTCTGTCAAGCCCACGGGCTGACTCCCGATCAAGTTGTAGCGAT
TGCGTCGAACATTGGAGGGAAACAAGCATTGGAGACTGTCCAACGGCTCCTTCCCGTGTTGTGTCAAGCC
CACGGTTTGACGCCTGCACAAGTGGTCGCCATCGCCTCCAATATTGGCGGTAAGCAGGCGCTGGAAACAG
TACAGCGCCTGCTGCCTGTACTGTGCCAGGATCATGGACTGACCCCAGACCAGGTAGTCGCAATCGCGAA
CAATAATGGGGGAAAGCAAGCCCTGGAAACCGTGCAAAGGTTGTTGCCGGTCCTTTGTCAAGACCACGGC
CTTACACCGGAGCAAGTCGTGGCCATTGCAAGCAATGGGGGTGGCAAACAGGCTCTTGAGACGGTTCAGA
GACTTCTCCCAGTTCTCTGTCAAGCCCACGGGCTGACTCCCGATCAAGTTGTAGCGATTGCGTCCAACGG
TGGAGGGAAACAAGCATTGGAGACTGTCCAACGGCTCCTTCCCGTGTTGTGTCAAGCCCACGGTTTGACG
CCTGCACAAGTGGTCGCCATCGCCAGCCATGATGGCGGTAAGCAGGCGCTGGAAACAGTACAGCGCCTGC
TGCCTGTACTGTGCCAGGATCATGGACTGA
