>Addgene plasmid #39430 | TAL2096 | addgene partial sequence | sequence record 52596 | JDS-TALEN-F 5'-TAGGGGTCGGTAAACAGTGG-3'
CTGATGTGGCGGGTGAGCTTAGGGGGCCTCCGCTCCAGCTCGACACCGGGCAGCTGCTGAAGATCGCGAA
GAGAGGGGGAGTAACAGCGGTAGAGGCAGTGCACGCCTGGCGCAATGCGCTCACCGGGGCCCCCTTGAAC
CTGACCCCAGACCAGGTAGTCGCAATCGCGTCGAACATTGGGGGAAAGCAAGCCCTGGAAACCGTGCAAA
GGTTGTTGCCGGTCCTTTGTCAAGACCACGGCCTTACACCGGAGCAAGTCGTGGCCATTGCAAGCAACAT
CGGTGGCAAACAGGCTCTTGAGACGGTTCAGAGACTTCTCCCAGTTCTCTGTCAAGCCCACGGGCTGACT
CCCGATCAAGTTGTAGCGATTGCGTCGAACATTGGAGGGAAACAAGCATTGGAGACTGTCCAACGGCTCC
TTCCCGTGTTGTGTCAAGCCCACGGTTTGACGCCTGCACAAGTGGTCGCCATCGCCAGCCATGATGGCGG
TAAGCAGGCGCTGGAAACAGTACAGCGCCTGCTGCCTGTACTGTGCCAGGATCATGGACTGACCCCAGAC
CAGGTAGTCGCAATCGCGAACAATAATGGGGGAAAGCAAGCCCTGGAAACCGTGCAAAGGTTGTTGCCGG
TCCTTTGTCAAGACCACGGCCTTACACCGGAGCAAGTCGTGGCCATTGCAAATAATAACGGTGGCAAACA
GGCTCTTGAGACGGTTCAGAGACTTCTCCCAGTTCTCTGTCAAGCCCACGGGCTGACTCCCGATCAAGTT
GTAGCGATTGCGTCGCATGACGGAGGGAAACAAGCATTGGAGACTGTCCAACGGCTCCTTCCCGTGTTGT
GTCAAGCCCACGGTTTGACGCCTGCACAAGTGGTCGCCATCGCCAGCCATGATGGC
